>Addgene plasmid #41974 | UAS-rhophilin | addgene partial sequence | sequence record 59378 | pCasper-hs 5'-GCAACTACTGAAATCTGCCAAG-3'
GTTGTCCAAAAAGTCCTTTTGGATCATAATCATTTCGGATTTCGGATCTTTGAACCATGGATGAAAAGGA
ACACGAATTGTCGACGAGGGTGGTGAAAAACGAGGAGAACGAGGATGACGAGAAGCTCAATGAGTTATCC
TTTTGTTTTGTTCGGGGTTCAGATCCACGAGCTGCCACTTGTCGTAGCAAACTCCAAAACAGGCGATGCA
AATTAAACAAAGAAATAAATAAGGAACTCCGCCTTCGAGCTGGTGCCGAGAATCTATATAAGGCCACATC
GAATCGCAAACTGCGCGACACAGTTGCCTTGGAATTAAGCTTTGTCAACTCAAATCTGCAACTGCTGAAG
GAGCAACTGGCCGAGTTGAATTCGTCGGTGGAAATCTATCAGAGCGAAAGTCACAATGGAATTATGCCCA
TGATACCGCTGGGCCTGAAGGAAACCAAGGAGATCAATTTCATGGAACCCTTCTCCGACTTCATCCTGGA
ACACTACAGCGAGGAGCCCTCGATGTACATAGATGCCATAGCTGATATGACGGACACGAGACAGGCATCC
AAAACACCGTCACGAGATGCCCTGGGAGTGGCCCTACTTTTCCGCTACTACAACACGCTGTATTACGTGG
AGCGTCGCTTCTTTCCGCCGGATCGTAACC
