[The description below was written by a language model from this plasmid's Addgene catalogue record.]
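Description:
UAS-rhophilin is an insect expression plasmid built on the pUAST backbone (about 8.9 kb without insert) that carries the Drosophila melanogaster rhophilin gene for GAL4-dependent expression in flies. It is propagated in E. coli under ampicillin selection; the copy number is not recorded. No feature table accompanies the entry, so the exact layout and the insert size cannot be confirmed from the record, and the restriction sites used to clone the insert are listed as unknown.

The promoter is recorded as Hsp70. In pUAST-type vectors this generally refers to a minimal hsp70 basal promoter placed downstream of tandem GAL4-binding upstream activating sequences (UAS), so the insert is essentially silent until a GAL4 driver is supplied. The sequencing primers listed, one reading from the hsp70 region and one from an SV40 polyadenylation signal, are consistent with the coding sequence sitting between these two elements, with the SV40 sequence providing transcript termination. pUAST is also generally known as a P-element transformation vector carrying a mini-white eye-colour marker for germline transformation and identification of transgenic flies, although these parts are not itemised in the record.

The construct is suited to tissue- or stage-specific misexpression of rhophilin, a Rho GTPase-binding protein, by crossing transgenic lines to chosen GAL4 drivers. The associated publication concerns DRhoGEF2 and the control of cell shape changes during Drosophila gastrulation, which suggests the plasmid was made to probe Rho signalling in morphogenesis, but the record does not state the specific experiment.
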