Addgene plasmid #41974: UAS-rhophilin
Depositing lab: Norbert Perrimon. Depositing organization: Harvard Medical School. Publication: DRhoGEF2 encodes a member of the Dbl family of oncogenes and controls cell shape changes during gastrulation in Drosophila. Hacker U, Perrimon N. Genes Dev. 1998 Jan 15;12(2):274-84. 10.1101/gad.12.2.274 PubMed 9436986.
Backbone
  Vector backbone: pUAST
  Backbone size w/o insert (bp): 8904
  Vector type: Insect Expression
Growth in bacteria
  Bacterial resistance: Ampicillin, 100 μg/mL
  Growth temperature: 37°C
  Growth strain: DH5alpha
  Copy number: Unknown
Gene/Insert
  Gene/Insert name: rhophilin
  Species: D. melanogaster (fly)
  Promoter: Hsp70
  Cloning method: Restriction Enzyme; 5′ cloning site unknown (unknown if destroyed); 3′ cloning site unknown (unknown if destroyed)
  Sequencing primers: 5′ pCasper-hs; 3′ SV40pA-R
Terms and licenses: Academic/Nonprofit Terms; Industry Terms: Not Available to Industry
How to cite: UAS-rhophilin was a gift from Norbert Perrimon (Addgene plasmid # 41974 ; http://n2t.net/addgene:41974 ; RRID:Addgene_41974)
